>Addgene plasmid #74395 | pISH-Neurog1 | addgene full sequence | sequence record 146435 | Addgene assembled sequence
GGGCGAATTGGGCCCGACGTCGCATGCTCCCGGCCGCCATGGCGGCCGCGGGAATTCGATTCGTCGTGTG
GAGCAGGTCTTTGGGCAGGCCAGGAAAGGAGAAAAGGGGATCGCCCGGGCCATAGGTGAAGTCTTCTGAA
GCCGAGGGACTACTGGGGTCAGAGAGTGGTGATGCCACAGTGGCGCAGGGGGAGGCAGCGGCCCCGGAAC
CCCAGGACTCAGTGTCGCTGGCCGGGCTCGGGGGCCCGGGCAGACAGGGGACACACTGCGGAGGCAGGAG
GCGCTCCCGGGCACTGCCCCCGGGGAGCCCTTGATCTGCCAGGCGCAGTGTCTCAGCCAGGGCCCAGATG
TAGTTGTAGGCGAAGCGCAGCGTCTCAATCTTGGTGAGCTTGGTGTCGTCGGGGAACGAGGGCAGCACGC
TGCGCAAGGCGTCCAGCGCAGCGTTGAGGTTGTGCATGCGGTTGCGCTCGCGATCGTTGGCTTTGACGCG
ACGACTCCTCCGCAGGGAGTGCAGCAGAGCCTCGGACCGCACCCGAGCGCGACCTCGCCGCCTCCGCCGT
TCCTGCTCTTCGTCCTGGGCACCGGGAACATTCGATGCCCCGGAGAGGGCGGGAGCGCTCCTCCGGGCTG
GCACGGACAGCCCCGAGGTGGAGGCTAGGGGCTGTAGCCTGGCACAGTCCTCCTCGTCGGTGAGGAAGCT
GGACAGGTCGCTGCTGCTGTTGCTGCTGGAGCAGTCGAGATCAGAGATGCAGGTCTCCAAAGAATCACTA
GTGAATTCGCGGCCGCCTGCAGGTCGACCATATGGGAGAGCTCCCAACGCGTTGGATGCATAGCTTGAGT
ATTCTATAGTGTCACCTAAATAGCTTGGCGTAATCATGGTCATAGCTGTTTCCTGTGTGAAATTGTTATC
CGCTCACAATTCCACACAACATACGAGCCGGAAGCATAAAGTGTAAAGCCTGGGGTGCCTAATGAGTGAG
CTAACTCACATTAATTGCGTTGCGCTCACTGCCCGCTTTCCAGTCGGGAAACCTGTCGTGCCAGCTGCAT
TAATGAATCGGCCAACGCGCGGGGAGAGGCGGTTTGCGTATTGGGCGCTCTTCCGCTTCCTCGCTCACTG
ACTCGCTGCGCTCGGTCGTTCGGCTGCGGCGAGCGGTATCAGCTCACTCAAAGGCGGTAATACGGTTATC
CACAGAATCAGGGGATAACGCAGGAAAGAACATGTGAGCAAAAGGCCAGCAAAAGGCCAGGAACCGTAAA
AAGGCCGCGTTGCTGGCGTTTTTCCATAGGCTCCGCCCCCCTGACGAGCATCACAAAAATCGACGCTCAA
GTCAGAGGTGGCGAAACCCGACAGGACTATAAAGATACCAGGCGTTTCCCCCTGGAAGCTCCCTCGTGCG
CTCTCCTGTTCCGACCCTGCCGCTTACCGGATACCTGTCCGCCTTTCTCCCTTCGGGAAGCGTGGCGCTT
TCTCATAGCTCACGCTGTAGGTATCTCAGTTCGGTGTAGGTCGTTCGCTCCAAGCTGGGCTGTGTGCACG
AACCCCCCGTTCAGCCCGACCGCTGCGCCTTATCCGGTAACTATCGTCTTGAGTCCAACCCGGTAAGACA
CGACTTATCGCCACTGGCAGCAGCCACTGGTAACAGGATTAGCAGAGCGAGGTATGTAGGCGGTGCTACA
GAGTTCTTGAAGTGGTGGCCTAACTACGGCTACACTAGAAGAACAGTATTTGGTATCTGCGCTCTGCTGA
AGCCAGTTACCTTCGGAAAAAGAGTTGGTAGCTCTTGATCCGGCAAACAAACCACCGCTGGTAGCGGTGG
TTTTTTTGTTTGCAAGCAGCAGATTACGCGCAGAAAAAAAGGATCTCAAGAAGATCCTTTGATCTTTTCT
ACGGGGTCTGACGCTCAGTGGAACGAAAACTCACGTTAAGGGATTTTGGTCATGAGATTATCAAAAAGGA
TCTTCACCTAGATCCTTTTAAATTAAAAATGAAGTTTTAAATCAATCTAAAGTATATATGAGTAAACTTG
GTCTGACAGTTACCAATGCTTAATCAGTGAGGCACCTATCTCAGCGATCTGTCTATTTCGTTCATCCATA
GTTGCCTGACTCCCCGTCGTGTAGATAACTACGATACGGGAGGGCTTACCATCTGGCCCCAGTGCTGCAA
TGATACCGCGAGACCCACGCTCACCGGCTCCAGATTTATCAGCAATAAACCAGCCAGCCGGAAGGGCCGA
GCGCAGAAGTGGTCCTGCAACTTTATCCGCCTCCATCCAGTCTATTAATTGTTGCCGGGAAGCTAGAGTA
AGTAGTTCGCCAGTTAATAGTTTGCGCAACGTTGTTGCCATTGCTACAGGCATCGTGGTGTCACGCTCGT
CGTTTGGTATGGCTTCATTCAGCTCCGGTTCCCAACGATCAAGGCGAGTTACATGATCCCCCATGTTGTG
CAAAAAAGCGGTTAGCTCCTTCGGTCCTCCGATCGTTGTCAGAAGTAAGTTGGCCGCAGTGTTATCACTC
ATGGTTATGGCAGCACTGCATAATTCTCTTACTGTCATGCCATCCGTAAGATGCTTTTCTGTGACTGGTG
AGTACTCAACCAAGTCATTCTGAGAATAGTGTATGCGGCGACCGAGTTGCTCTTGCCCGGCGTCAATACG
GGATAATACCGCGCCACATAGCAGAACTTTAAAAGTGCTCATCATTGGAAAACGTTCTTCGGGGCGAAAA
CTCTCAAGGATCTTACCGCTGTTGAGATCCAGTTCGATGTAACCCACTCGTGCACCCAACTGATCTTCAG
CATCTTTTACTTTCACCAGCGTTTCTGGGTGAGCAAAAACAGGAAGGCAAAATGCCGCAAAAAAGGGAAT
AAGGGCGACACGGAAATGTTGAATACTCATACTCTTCCTTTTTCAATATTATTGAAGCATTTATCAGGGT
TATTGTCTCATGAGCGGATACATATTTGAATGTATTTAGAAAAATAAACAAATAGGGGTTCCGCGCACAT
TTCCCCGAAAAGTGCCACCTGATGCGGTGTGAAATACCGCACAGATGCGTAAGGAGAAAATACCGCATCA
GGAAATTGTAAGCGTTAATATTTTGTTAAAATTCGCGTTAAATTTTTGTTAAATCAGCTCATTTTTTAAC
CAATAGGCCGAAATCGGCAAAATCCCTTATAAATCAAAAGAATAGACCGAGATAGGGT
[37 nt withheld, positions 3209-3245]
AAAGAACGTGGACTCCAACGTCAAAGG
[49 nt withheld, positions 3273-3321]
T
[91 nt withheld, positions 3323-3413]
G
[124 nt withheld, positions 3415-3538]
CCATTCGCCATTCAGGCTGCGCAACTGTTGGGAAGGGCGATCGGTGCGGGCCTCTTCGCTATTACGCCAG
CTGGCGAAAGGGGGATGTGCTGCAAGGCGATTAAGTTGGGTAACGCCAGGGTTTTCCCAGTCACGACGTT
GTAAAACGACGGCCAGTGAATTGTAATACGACTCACTATA
Features (pLannotate 1.2.2; 14 found; start..end, strand, type, name):
     62..760     -  CDS            Neurog1: NGN1_MOUSE - Also known as Ath4c, Neurod3, Ngn, Ngn1. Experimental evidence at protein level: Swiss-Prot protein existence level 1. Acts as a transcriptional regulator. Involved in the initiation of neuronal differentiation. Activates transcription by binding to the E box (5'-CANNTG-3'). Associates with chromatin to enhancer regulatory elements in genes encoding key transcriptional regulators of neurogenesis. From Mus musculus (Mouse).
    769..831     -  CDS            VESPI_VESMG (fragment): Experimental evidence at protein level: Swiss-Prot protein existence level 1. Shows contractile activity on isolated ileum smooth muscle. From Vespa magnifica (Hornet).
    843..861     -  promoter       SP6 promoter: promoter for bacteriophage SP6 RNA polymerase
    903..919     -  protein_bind   lac operator: The lac repressor binds to the lac operator to inhibit transcription in E. coli. This inhibition can be relieved by adding lactose or isopropyl-β-D-thiogalactopyranoside (IPTG). lac repressor encoded by lacI
    927..957     -  promoter       lac promoter: promoter for the E. coli lac operon
    972..993     -  protein_bind   CAP binding site: CAP binding activates transcription in the presence of cAMP. E. coli catabolite activator protein
   1006..1098    -  CDS            lacI (fragment): lac repressor; lacI; The lac repressor binds to the lac operator to inhibit transcription in E. coli. This inhibition can be relieved by adding lactose or isopropyl-β-D-thiogalactopyranoside (IPTG).
   1281..1869    -  rep_origin     ori: high-copy-number ColE1/pMB1/pBR322/pUC origin of replication
   2040..2900    -  CDS            AmpR: β-lactamase; bla; confers resistance to ampicillin, carbenicillin, and related antibiotics
   2901..3005    -  promoter       AmpR promoter: bla
   3032..3082    +  misc_feature   bom (fragment): basis of mobility region from pBR322
   3110..3538    -  rep_origin     f1 ori (sequence partly withheld): f1 bacteriophage origin of replication; arrow indicates direction of (+) strand synthesis
   3542..3699    -  CDS            lacZα (fragment): LacZα fragment of β-galactosidase; lacZ fragment
   3702..2       +  promoter       T7 promoter (across the origin): promoter for bacteriophage T7 RNA polymerase
