[The description below was written by a language model from this plasmid's Addgene catalogue record and pLannotate feature annotations shown in this document.]
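Description:
pISH-Neurog1 is a bacterial cloning plasmid built on the pGEM-T Easy backbone and intended solely as a template for in vitro transcription of riboprobes, not for expressing the gene in cells. It carries a roughly 700 bp fragment of mouse neurogenin 1 (Neurog1, also called Ngn1 or Neurod3), a bHLH transcription factor involved in initiating neuronal differentiation. The fragment is annotated as matching Neurog1 coding sequence. The plasmid replicates in E. coli from a high-copy ColE1/pUC-type origin and is selected with ampicillin through the β-lactamase gene and its native promoter. An f1 phage origin is also present, as are remnants of the lac promoter/operator and lacZα region that normally support blue/white screening in this backbone and are interrupted by the insert.

The Neurog1 fragment sits in the multiple cloning site between opposing bacteriophage T7 and SP6 promoters, so either strand can be transcribed by choosing the polymerase. In the annotated sequence the coding strand runs opposite to the T7 promoter, which agrees with the depositor's note that linearising with SpeI and transcribing with T7 RNA polymerase yields the antisense probe. SP6 transcription would therefore be expected to give the sense strand, although the record does not describe that use. The cloning method is listed as unknown. A short annotation matching a hornet peptide next to the insert is almost certainly a spurious hit on polylinker sequence, not a real element. The plasmid is associated with a study of homeobox gene expression patterns in the postnatal mouse vomeronasal organ, where such probes are used for in situ hybridisation.
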