Addgene plasmid #74395: pISH-Neurog1
Purpose: Use to synthesize riboprobes for in situ hybridization (ISH) probe for Neurog1. Not for gene expression.
Depositing lab: Peter Mombaerts. Depositing organization: Max Planck Research Unit for Neurogenetics. Publication: Expression patterns of homeobox genes in the mouse vomeronasal organ at postnatal stages. Chang I, Parrilla M. Gene Expr Patterns. 2016 Jul;21(2):69-80. doi: 10.1016/j.gep.2016.08.001. Epub 2016 Aug 9. PubMed 27521061.
Backbone
  Vector backbone: pGEM-T easy
  Backbone manufacturer: Promega
  Backbone size w/o insert (bp): 3015
Growth in bacteria
  Bacterial resistance: Ampicillin, 100 μg/mL
  Growth temperature: 37°C
  Growth strain: DH5alpha
  Copy number: High Copy
Gene/Insert
  Gene/Insert name: neurogenin 1 (alt names: Neurog1; Ngn1)
  Species: M. musculus (mouse)
  Insert size (bp): 701
  GenBank ID: NM_010896.2
  Entrez Gene: Neurog1 (a.k.a. AKA, Math4C, Neurod3, bHLHa6, ngn1)
  Cloning method: Unknown
  Sequencing primers: 5′ SP6; 3′ T7
Terms and licenses: Academic/Nonprofit Terms; Industry Terms: Not Available to Industry
Depositor comments: SpeI digestion and T7 RNA polymerase for antisense probe
How to cite: pISH-Neurog1 was a gift from Peter Mombaerts (Addgene plasmid # 74395 ; http://n2t.net/addgene:74395 ; RRID:Addgene_74395)
