>Addgene plasmid #74395 | pISH-Neurog1 | depositor partial sequence | sequence record 140243 | insert
CTTTGGAGACCTGCATCTCTGATCTCGACTGCTCCAGCAGCAACAGCAGCAGCGACCTGTCCAGCTTCCT
CACCGACGAGGAGGACTGTGCCAGGCTACAGCCCCTAGCCTCCACCTCGGGGCTGTCCGTGCCAGCCCGG
AGGAGCGCTCCCGCCCTCTCCGGGGCATCGAATGTTCCCGGTGCCCAGGACGAAGAGCAGGAACGGCGGA
GGCGGCGAGGTCGCGCTCGGGTGCGGTCCGAGGCTCTGCTGCACTCCCTGCGGAGGAGTCGTCGCGTCAA
AGCCAACGATCGCGAGCGCAACCGCATGCACAACCTCAACGCTGCGCTGGACGCCTTGCGCAGCGTGCTG
CCCTCGTTCCCCGACGACACCAAGCTCACCAAGATTGAGACGCTGCGCTTCGCCTACAACTACATCTGGG
CCCTGGCTGAGACACTGCGCCTGGCAGATCAAGGGCTCCCCGGGGGCAGTGCCCGGGAGCGCCTCCTGCC
TCCGCAGTGTGTCCCCTGTCTGCCCGGGCCCCCGAGCCCGGCCAGCGACACTGAGTCCTGGGGTTCCGGG
GCCGCTGCCTCCCCCTGCGCCACTGTGGCATCACCACTCTCTGACCCCAGTAGTCCCTCGGCTTCAGAAG
ACTTCACCTATGGCCCGGGCGATCCCCTTTTCTCCTTTCCTGGCCTGCCCAAAGACCTGCTCCACACGAC
G
