>Addgene plasmid #74395 | pISH-Neurog1 | addgene partial sequence | sequence record 142071 | T7 5'-TAATACGACTCACTATAGGG-3'
GCGGCCGCGGGAATTCGATTCGTCGTGTGGAGCAGGTCTTTGGGCAGGCCAGGAAAGGAGAAAAGGGGAT
CGCCCGGGCCATAGGTGAAGTCTTCTGAAGCCGAGGGACTACTGGGGTCAGAGAGTGGTGATGCCACAGT
GGCGCAGGGGGAGGCAGCGGCCCCGGAACCCCAGGACTCAGTGTCGCTGGCCGGGCTCGGGGGCCCGGGC
AGACAGGGGACACACTGCGGAGGCAGGAGGCGCTCCCGGGCACTGCCCCCGGGGAGCCCTTGATCTGCCA
GGCGCAGTGTCTCAGCCAGGGCCCAGATGTAGTTGTAGGCGAAGCGCAGCGTCTCAATCTTGGTGAGCTT
GGTGTCGTCGGGGAACGAGGGCAGCACGCTGCGCAAGGCGTCCAGCGCAGCGTTGAGGTTGTGCATGCGG
TTGCGCTCGCGATCGTTGGCTTTGACGCGACGACTCCTCCGCAGGGAGTGCAGCAGAGCCTCGGACCGCA
CCCGAGCGCGACCTCGCCGCCTCCGCCGTTCCTGCTCTTCGTCCTGGGCACCGGGAACATTCGATGCCCC
GGAGAGGGCGGGAGCGCTCCTCCGGGCTGGCACGGACAGCCCCGAGGTGGAGGCTAGGGGCTGTAGCCTG
GCACAGTCCTCCTCGTCGGTGAGGAAGCTGGACAGGTCGCTGCTGCTGTTGCTGCTGGAGCAGTCGAGAT
CAGAGATGCAGGTCTCCAAAGAATCACTAGTGAATTCGCGGCCGCCTGCAGGTCGACCATATGGGAGAGC
TCCCAACGCGTTGGATGCATAGCTTGAGTATTCTATAGTGTCACCTAAATAGCTTGGCGTAATCATGGTC
ATAGCTGTTTCCTGTGTGAAATTGTTATCCGCTCACA
