>Addgene plasmid #74395 | pISH-Neurog1 | addgene partial sequence | sequence record 142095 | SP6 5'-ATTTAGGTGACACTATAG-3'
ATATGGTCGACCTGCAGGCGGCCGCGAATTCACTAGTGATTCTTTGGAGACCTGCATCTCTGATCTCGAC
TGCTCCAGCAGCAACAGCAGCAGCGACCTGTCCAGCTTCCTCACCGACGAGGAGGACTGTGCCAGGCTAC
AGCCCCTAGCCTCCACCTCGGGGCTGTCCGTGCCAGCCCGGAGGAGCGCTCCCGCCCTCTCCGGGGCATC
GAATGTTCCCGGTGCCCAGGACGAAGAGCAGGAACGGCGGAGGCGGCGAGGTCGCGCTCGGGTGCGGTCC
GAGGCTCTGCTGCACTCCCTGCGGAGGAGTCGTCGCGTCAAAGCCAACGATCGCGAGCGCAACCGCATGC
ACAACCTCAACGCTGCGCTGGACGCCTTGCGCAGCGTGCTGCCCTCGTTCCCCGACGACACCAAGCTCAC
CAAGATTGAGACGCTGCGCTTCGCCTACAACTACATCTGGGCCCTGGCTGAGACACTGCGCCTGGCAGAT
CAAGGGCTCCCCGGGGGCAGTGCCCGGGAGCGCCTCCTGCCTCCGCAGTGTGTCCCCTGTCTGCCCGGGC
CCCCGAGCCCGGCCAGCGACACTGAGTCCTGGGGTTCCGGGGCCGCTGCCTCCCCCTGCGCCACTGTGGC
ATCACCACTCTCTGACCCCAGTAGTCCCTCGGCTTCAGAAGACTTCACCTATGGCCCGGGCGATCCCCTT
TTCTCCTTTCCTGGCCTGCCCAAAGACCTGCTCCACACGACGAATCGAATTCCCGCGGCCGCCATGGCGG
CCGGGAGCATGC
